Addgene plasmid #32086: pWZLFlagMenin(S394A, T397A, S399A)
Depositing lab: Matthew Meyerson. Depositing organization: Dana-Farber Cancer Institute. Publication: The menin tumor suppressor protein is phosphorylated in response to DNA damage. Francis J, Lin W, Rozenblatt-Rosen O, Meyerson M. PLoS One. 2011 . 6(1):e16119. 10.1371/journal.pone.0016119 PubMed 21264250.
Backbone
  Vector backbone: pWZL
  Vector type: Mammalian Expression, Retroviral
  Selectable markers: Blasticidin
Growth in bacteria
  Bacterial resistance: Ampicillin, 100 μg/mL
  Growth temperature: 37°C
  Growth strain: DH5alpha
  Copy number: Unknown
Gene/Insert
  Gene/Insert name: Menin
  Mutation: S394A, T397A, S399A
  Tag / fusion protein: Flag (N terminal on backbone)
  Cloning method: Restriction Enzyme; 5′ cloning site unknown (unknown if destroyed); 3′ cloning site unknown (unknown if destroyed)
  Sequencing primers: 5′ pBABE 5'
Terms and licenses: Academic/Nonprofit Terms; Industry Terms: Not Available to Industry
How to cite: pWZLFlagMenin(S394A, T397A, S399A) was a gift from Matthew Meyerson (Addgene plasmid # 32086 ; http://n2t.net/addgene:32086 ; RRID:Addgene_32086)
