[The description below was written by a language model from this plasmid's Addgene catalogue record.]
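Description:
pWZLFlagMenin(S394A, T397A, S399A) is a retroviral mammalian expression plasmid built on the pWZL backbone. It is propagated in E. coli under ampicillin selection, and cells that have taken up the construct can be selected with blasticidin. The copy number is listed as unknown, and no feature table is available, so the exact arrangement of regulatory elements is not documented. Vectors of the pWZL family are generally Moloney murine leukemia virus-derived, with long terminal repeats flanking a packaging signal. The 5′ LTR typically drives the insert and a downstream drug-resistance gene, but the record itself does not state the promoter or how the blasticidin marker is expressed.

The insert encodes menin, the tumor suppressor protein, fused at its N terminus to a Flag epitope supplied by the backbone, which allows detection or immunoprecipitation with anti-Flag antibodies. The coding sequence carries three alanine substitutions, S394A, T397A and S399A, which replace a cluster of serine and threonine residues with a residue that cannot be phosphorylated. The species of origin of the menin sequence is not stated. The insert was introduced by restriction cloning, but the sites used were not recorded.

The associated publication concerns phosphorylation of menin in response to DNA damage, so this construct most plausibly serves as a phosphorylation-deficient mutant. After packaging into retrovirus, it would allow stable expression in blasticidin-selected mammalian cells for comparison with wild-type menin and for testing how these residues contribute to menin modification or function.
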