>Addgene plasmid #32086 | pWZLFlagMenin(S394A, T397A, S399A) | addgene partial sequence | sequence record 37283 | pBABE-5
TCNGCGGATNGAATTCGCCACCATGGACTACAAGGACGACGATGACAAGGGATCCATGGGGCTGAAGGCC
GCCCAGAAGACGCTGTTCCCGCTGCGCTCCATCGACGACGTGGTGCGCCTGTTTGCTGCCGAGCTGGGCC
GAGAGGAGCCGGACCTGGTGCTCCTTTCCTTGGTGCTGGGCTTCGTGGAGCATTTTCTGGCTGTCAACCG
CGTCATCCCTACCAACGTTCCCGAGCTCACCTTCCAGCCCAGCCCCGCCCCCGACCCGCCTGGCGGCCTC
ACCTACTTTCCCGTGGCCGACCTGTCTATCATCGCCGCCCTCTATGCCCGCTTCACCGCCCAGATCCGAG
GCGCCGTCGACCTGTCCCTCTATCCTCGAGAAGGGGGTGTCTCCAGCCGTGAGCTGGTGAAGAAGGTCTC
CGATGTCATATGGAACAGCCTCAGCCGCTCCTACTTCAAGGATCGGGCCCACATCCAGTCCCTCTTCAGC
TTCATCACAGGCACCAAATTGGACAGCTCCGGTGTGGCCTTTGCTGTGGTTGGGGCCTGCCAGGCCCTGG
GTCTCCGGGATGTCCACCTCGCCCTGTCTGAGGATCATGCCTGGGTAGTGTTTGGGCCCAATGGGGAGCA
GACAGCTGAGGTCACCTGGCACGGCAAGGGCAACGAGGACCGCAGGGGCCAGACAGTCAATGCCGGTGTG
GCTGAGCGGAGCTGGCTGTACCTGAAAGGATCATACATGCGCTGTGACCGCAAGATGGAGGTGGCGTTCA
TGGTGTGTGCCATCAACCCTTCCATTGACCTGCACACCGACTCGCTGGAGCTTCTGCAGCTGCAGCAGAA
GCTGCTCTGGCTGCTCTATGACCTGGGACATCTGGAAGACC
