>Addgene plasmid #32086 | pWZLFlagMenin(S394A, T397A, S399A) | addgene partial sequence | sequence record 37755 | pWZL-R 5'-TTCCGGGCCCTCACATTG-3'
CGGAAATTGGTCGACTAGATCTTCAATTGTTTTACGTATCTCGAGTGAATTCTCAGAGGCCTTTGCGCTG
CCGCTTGAGGAAAGACAGAGTGTAGTCACTAGGGGTGGACACTTTCTGCTTCTTCATCTGCACTTGCGAC
TGTGCCGTGAGTTGCAGCTTGATGGCGCTCGAGTTGATCTTGGTGGCCACCAGCAGCTCCTTCATGCCCT
TCATCTTCTCACTCTGGAAAGTGAGCACTGGACCCTCCGGCGGTGGTGATGCTGCGGGTGCTGGCACCTG
AGCCGTGCTGCCACCTTCAGGGCCTCGGGCTGTGCCAGCGACAGTCCCAGGAGGCTTCCGGGGGGGTCCT
GACACTGCACCCTGGCCGGTGCCCAGGCCCTTGTCCAGTGCTGGCTTCTTGGGCGGCGGGGGCTCCTCTG
GCTTGGACTCCCGCCGTGGGCCCCGCCGCCGGCCTTCCCGGGCTTCCTCGCCCCACGGCTCCTCGGCCTC
GGCCGCCTCGGCCTCTCGGCTCACTATGCGCACCTTCTGCCGCACCTGTCCCTCAAAACGGCCTAAGGAC
TGCACAAGAAAGGTGGCCCAGCCCACGTGCAGCACAGGCGTGGGACTGCCCTCCTCCCATTTGCAGATGC
CGTCGTAGAATCGCAGCAGGTGGGCGAAGCACTCAGGGTCCTGGAGGGCGGAACCTTGGGCCTGGGCGCC
CTGGGCTTGCTCCCCCGGCCGCTCCTCGCCCGCCTCCAGCAAGCTGGCTGCCTCCTTCAGCAGGTTGGGG
ATGACATCATTGGCTACTTCAAAGAACTCCTTGTAGATCTCCTCGTCTTCCCGGCAGTAGTTGTAGTCCT
GGATGACAGTGGCCGTGTCCGCCCAGGCCTGCAGGGCTTCCCGCACATTGCGGTTGCGACAGTGGTAGCC
AGCCAGGTACATGTAGGTAA
